Addgene plasmid #156555: pD649-HAsp-VSIR-Fc(DAPA)-AviTag-6xHis
Purpose: Mammalian expression of cell-surface protein extracellular domain fused to Fc(DAPA)-Avi-6xHis. Protein is secreted from cells.
Depositing lab: Chris Garcia. Depositing organization: Stanford University. Publication: A Human IgSF Cell-Surface Interactome Reveals a Complex Network of Protein-Protein Interactions. Wojtowicz WM, Vielmetter J, Fernandes RA, Siepe DH, Eastman CL, Chisholm GB, Cox S, Klock H, Anderson PW, Rue SM, Miller JJ, Glaser SM, Bragstad ML, Vance J, Lam AW, Lesley SA, Zinn K, Garcia KC. Cell. 2020 Aug 20;182(4):1027-1043.e17. doi: 10.1016/j.cell.2020.07.025. PubMed 32822567.
Backbone
  Vector backbone: pD649
  Backbone size w/o insert (bp): 6106
  Vector type: Mammalian Expression
Growth in bacteria
  Bacterial resistance: Ampicillin, 100 μg/mL
  Growth temperature: 37°C
  Growth strain: DH5alpha
  Copy number: High Copy
Gene/Insert
  Gene/Insert name: VSIR (alt name: VISTA)
  Species: H. sapiens (human)
  Insert size (bp): 486
  Mutation: Fc region of human IgG contains D265A and P329A mutations (DAPA)
  Entrez Gene: C10orf54 (a.k.a. B7-H5, B7H5, DD1alpha, GI24, PD-1H, PP2135, SISP1, VISTA)
  Promoter: CMV/SP6
  Tag / fusion protein: Fc(DAPA)-AviTag-6xHis (C terminal on backbone)
  Cloning method: Restriction Enzyme; 5′ cloning site GCGGCCGC (not destroyed); 3′ cloning site GGCGCGCC (not destroyed)
  Sequencing primers: 5′ ATTTAGGTGACACTATAG; 3′ CACGTACCAGTTGAACTTCACC
Resource information
  A portion of this plasmid was derived from a plasmid made by: synthesis by ThermoFisher
Terms and licenses: Academic/Nonprofit Terms; Industry Terms: Not Available to Industry
Depositor comments: Some plasmids in this collection may have an IS4-like element ISVsa5 family transposase upstream of the CMV promoter.
How to cite: pD649-HAsp-VSIR-Fc(DAPA)-AviTag-6xHis was a gift from Chris Garcia (Addgene plasmid # 156555 ; http://n2t.net/addgene:156555 ; RRID:Addgene_156555)
