[The description below was written by a language model from this plasmid's Addgene catalogue record and pLannotate feature annotations shown in this document.]
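Description:
pD649-HAsp-VSIR-Fc(DAPA)-AviTag-6xHis is a mammalian expression plasmid built on the pD649 backbone for producing a secreted, soluble form of the extracellular domain of human VSIR (VISTA, also known as C10orf54, B7-H5 or PD-1H). It is propagated in E. coli as a high-copy plasmid through a ColE1/pUC-type origin and selected with ampicillin via a complete β-lactamase gene.

Expression is driven by the CMV immediate-early enhancer and promoter, followed by a short CMV intron A fragment and an SP6 promoter that could support in vitro transcription and also serves as a sequencing primer site. The name indicates an "HAsp" leader; the feature annotation detects a partial match to an immunoglobulin heavy-chain signal sequence at this position, which is consistent with a secretion signal without defining its origin. The VSIR ectodomain, cloned between retained NotI and AscI sites, is fused at its C terminus to a human IgG1 Fc carrying the D265A and P329A (DAPA) substitutions, which are generally used to reduce Fc effector interactions. This is followed by an AviTag for site-specific biotinylation by BirA and a 6xHis tag for metal-affinity purification; these two short tags are not annotated in the table. A bGH polyadenylation signal terminates the transcript.

Elsewhere, an SV40/EM7 promoter pair sits upstream of sequence annotated as PuroR and ble fragments with an SV40 poly(A) signal, suggesting a mammalian selection cassette, though the record does not describe its function. The depositor notes that some plasmids in this collection may carry an IS4-like transposase upstream of the CMV promoter; none is annotated here. The construct belongs to a collection used to map interactions among human IgSF cell-surface proteins.
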