Features (pLannotate 1.2.2; 21 found; start..end, strand, type, name):
    145..192     -  promoter       EM7 promoter: synthetic bacterial promoter&nbsp
    240..569     -  promoter       SV40 promoter: SV40 enhancer and early promoter
    583..691     -  rep_origin     f1 ori (fragment): f1 bacteriophage origin of replication; arrow indicates direction of (+) strand synthesis
    692..803     -  polyA_signal   bGH poly(A) signal: bovine growth hormone polyadenylation signal
   1018..1695    -  CDS            IGHG1 (fragment): IGHG1_HUMAN - Experimental evidence at protein level: Swiss-Prot protein existence level 1. Constant region of immunoglobulin heavy chains. Immunoglobulins, also known as antibodies, are membrane-bound or secreted glycoproteins produced by B lymphocytes. In the recognition phase of humoral immunity, the membrane-bound immunoglobulins serve as receptors which, upon binding of a specific antigen, trigger the clonal expansion and differentiation of B lymphocytes into immunoglobulins- secreting plasma cells. Secreted immunoglobulins mediate the effector phase of humoral immunity, which results in
   1711..2232    -  CDS            VSIR (fragment): VISTA_HUMAN - Also known as C10orf54, SISP1 From Homo sapiens (Human).
   2305..2342    -  CDS            IgH signal sequence (fragment): signal sequence from the mouse immunoglobulin heavy chain variable region
   2346..2364    -  promoter       SP6 promoter: promoter for bacteriophage SP6 RNA polymerase
   2416..2459    -  intron         CMV intron (fragment): modified intron A from human cytomegalovirus
   2595..2798    -  promoter       CMV promoter: human cytomegalovirus (CMV) immediate early promoter
   2799..3102    -  enhancer       CMV enhancer: human cytomegalovirus immediate early enhancer
   3345..3361    -  protein_bind   lac operator: The lac repressor binds to the lac operator to inhibit transcription in E. coli. This inhibition can be relieved by adding lactose or isopropyl-β-D-thiogalactopyranoside (IPTG). lac repressor encoded by lacI
   3817..3836    +  CDS            lacZα (fragment): LacZα fragment of β-galactosidase; lacZ fragment
   3861..3878    -  terminator     rrnB T2 terminator (fragment): transcription terminator T2 from the E. coli rrnB gene
   4103..4691    -  rep_origin     ori: high-copy-number ColE1/pMB1/pBR322/pUC origin of replication
   4802..4826    +  CDS            KanR (fragment): aminoglycoside phosphotransferase; aph(3')-Ia; confers resistance to kanamycin
   4856..4952    +  promoter       AmpR promoter (fragment): bla
   4955..5815    +  CDS            AmpR: β-lactamase; bla; confers resistance to ampicillin, carbenicillin, and related antibiotics
   5868..5989    -  polyA_signal   SV40 poly(A) signal: SV40 polyadenylation signal
   5984..6109    -  CDS            ble (fragment): BLE_KLEPN - Experimental evidence at protein level: Swiss-Prot protein existence level 1. Binding protein with a strong affinity to the bleomycin family of antibiotics. Binds to CL990; an antimitotic-antibiotic compound. From Klebsiella pneumoniae.
   6119..126     -  CDS            PuroR (fragment) (across the origin): puromycin N-acetyltransferase; pac from Streptomyces; confers resistance to puromycin
>Addgene plasmid #156555 | pD649-HAsp-VSIR-Fc(DAPA)-AviTag-6xHis | addgene full sequence | sequence record 368529 | Addgene NGS Result
GTGGCGGTCCGGATCGACGGTGTGGCGCGTGGCGGGGTAGTCGGCGAACGCGGCGGCGAGGGTGCGTACG
GCCCTGGGGACGTCGTCGCGGGTGGCGAGGCGCACCGTGGGCTTGTACTCGGTCATGGTTTAGTTCCTCA
CCTTGTCGTATTATACTATGCCGATATACTATGCCGATGATTAATTGTCAACACGTGCTGATCAGATCCG
AAAATGGATATACAAGCTCCCGGGAGCTTTTTGCAAAAGCCTAGGCCTCCAAAAAAGCCTCCTCACTACT
TCTGGAATAGCTCAGAGGCAGAGGCGGCCTCGGCCTCTGCATAAATAAAAAAAATTAGTCAGCCATGGGG
CGGAGAATGGGCGGAACTGGGCGGAGTTAGGGGCGGGATGGGCGGAGTTAGGGGCGGGACTATGGTTGCT
GACTAATTGAGATGCATGCTTTGCATACTTCTGCCTGCTGGGGAGCCTGGGGACTTTCCACACCTGGTTG
CTGACTAATTGAGATGCATGCTTTGCATACTTCTGCCTGCTGGGGAGCCTGGGGACTTTCCACACCCTAA
CTGACACACATTCCACAGAATTAATTCGCGTTAAATTTTTGTTAAATCAGCTCATTTTTTAACCAATAGG
CCGAAATCGGCAAAATCCCTTATAAATCAAAAGAATAGACCGAGATAGGGTTGAGTGTTGTGATGCAATT
TCCTCATTTTATTAGGAAAGGACAGTGGGAGTGGCACCTTCCAGGGTCAAGGAAGGCACGGGGGAGGGGC
AAACAACAGATGGCTGGCAACTAGAAGGCACAGTCGAGGCTGATTTTCTCTATCTATTTATTTTACTACT
CAAGACTATCTTGCAAAGTAGAAGAACCCTGTCTGCAGTATGACGACCGTGTATACCCGATTGGCTTACC
GGGTAACGCGTTGTGCCAGTGACTACAGGCCGGCCTTAGTGGTGATGGTGGTGGTGTTCATGCCACTCAA
TCTTCTGAGCCTCGAAAATATCATTAAGACCGCTGCCGCCGGGGCTCAGGCTCAGGGACTTCTGGGTGTA
GTGGTTGTGCAGGGCCTCGTGCATCACGCTGCAGCTGAACACGTTGCCCTGCTGCCACCTGGACTTGTCC
ACGGTCAGCTTGCTGTACAGGAAGAAGCTGCCGTCGCTGTCCAGCACTGGGGGGGTGGTCTTGTAGTTGT
TCTCGGGCTGGCCGTTGCTCTCCCACTCCACGGCGATATCGCTGGGGTAGAAGCCCTTCACCAGACAGGT
CAGGGACACCTGGTTCTTGGTCATCTCCTCCCGGCTGGGGGGCAGGGTGTACACCTGGGGCTCCCGTGGC
TGGCCCTTGGCCTTGCTGATTGTCTTTTCGATTGGGGCAGCCAGGGCCTTGTTGGAGACTTTGCACTTGT
ATTCTTTGCCGTTCAGCCAGTCCTGGTGCAGCACGGTCAGCACGGACACCACCCTGTAGGTGCTGTTGTA
CTGCTCCTCTCTGGGCTTGGTCTTGGCGTTGTGCACCTCCACGCCGTCCACGTACCAGTTGAACTTCACC
TCTGGGTCCTCGTGGGACACGGCCACCACCACGCAGGTCACCTCGGGGGTCCTGCTGATCATCAGGGTGT
CCTTGGGCTTGGGGGGGAACAGGAACACGGAAGGCCCTCCCAGCAGTTCTGGAGCTGGGCAGGGGGGGCA
GGTGTGGGTCTTGTCGCCGCCCGGCGCGCCAGCGGCTGTGATATTCTCGCTGTCCTGGCTGCTGCTGGGG
TACACCACACAATTGCTAGGGGCGTCCTTGCCTGTCTGGACCTGCAGTTCCATAGCGCCGTGCACTCTGT
GTTCGCTGTGGTGGTGTCTGATTTCCACCACCAGACAGCAGTACAGGCCGCTATCCAGCAGGGTCAGATT
CCGCATGGTGATGCTGAAGTTGCCGTGGTGATCAGAGGCAGATTCCAGGCCGTGTCTCTGGGCCAGATCA
TGAGAGGTATTGGCGGCCTGATGTCCGCCATGATGCAGATGCAGGTCCTGGAAGGTCAGGTTCCGGATAG
GCCTTCTCTCGCTACAGGTCTGCACCTCGCCTCTGCTGGATCTGTACCAGGTCTTGTAGAAGGTCACGTC
GTGGCCCTTATCCACGGGGCCCAGCAGTCTACATGTCAGGGTCACATTCTGGCCCTCAGGGCACACGTAC
AGGCTGTAAGGTGTGGCCACCTTAAAGGCGGCCGCAGCGAACACCAGGCAGAAGATGTAGCTCAGGGCAA
TGATGGTCTTCATGGTGGCGCTAGCAGGCGCGTTTTCGATAGAACCGAGGTGCAGTTGGACCTGGGAGTG
GACACCTGTGGAGAGAAAGGCAAAGTGGATGTTATTCTATAGTGTCACCTAAATCGTATGTGTATGATAC
ATAAGGTTATGTATTAATTGTAGCCGCGTTCTAACGAAGCCAAGGGGGTGGGCCTATAGACTCTATAGGC
GGTACTTACGTCACTCTTGGCACGGGGAATCCGCGTTCCAATGCACCGTTCCCGGCCGCGGAGGCTGGAT
CGGTCCCGGTGTCTTCTATGGAGGTCAAAACAGCGTGGATGGCGTCTCCAGGCGATCTGACGGTTCACTA
AACGAGCTCTGCTTATATAGACCTCCCACCGTACACGCCTACCGCCCATTTGCGTCAATGGGGCGGAGTT
GTTACGACATTTTGGAAAGTCCCGTTGATTTTGGTGCCAAAACAAACTCCCATTGACGTCAATGGGGTGG
AGACTTGGAAATCCCCGTGAGTCAAACCGCTATCCACGCCCATTGATGTACTGCCAAAACCGCATCACCA
TGGTAATAGCGATGACTAATACGTAGATGTACTGCCAAGTAGGAAAGTCCCATAAGGTCATGTACTGGGC
ATAATGCCAGGCGGGCCATTTACCGTCATTGACGTCAATAGGGGGCGTACTTGGCATATGATACACTTGA
TGTACTGCCAAGTGGGCAGTTTACCGTAAATACTCCACCCATTGACGTCAATGGAAAGTCCCTATTGGCG
TTACTATGGGAACATACGTCATTATTGACGTCAATGGGCGGGGGTCGTTGGGCGGTCAGCCAGGCGGGCC
ATTTACCGTAAGTTATGTAACGCGGAACTCCATATATGGGCTATGAACTAATGACCCCGTAATTGATTAC
TATTAATAACTAGTCAATAATCAATGCCAACATGGCGGTCATATTGGACATGAGCCAATATAAATGTACA
TATTATGATATAGATACAACGTATGCAATGGCCAATAGCCAATATTGATTTATGCTATATAACCAATGAA
TAATATGGCTAATGGCCAATATTGAGTCAACGCCACTGTGCATGAAGCTCGTAATTGTTATCCGCTCACA
ATTAAGGGCGACACAAAATTTATTCTAAATGATAATAAATACTGATAACATCTTATAGTTTGTATTATAT
TTTGTATTATCGTTGACATGTATAATTTTGATATCAAAAACTGATTTTCCCTTTATTATTTTCGAGATTT
ATTTTCTTAATTCTCTTTAACAAACTAGAAATATTGTATATACAAAAAATCATAAATAATAGATGAATAG
TTTAATTATAGGTGTTCATCAATCGAAAAAGCAACGTATCTTATTTAAAGTGCGTTGCTTTTTTCTCATT
TATAAGGTTAAATAATTCTCATATATCAAGCAAAGTGACAGGCGCCCTTAAATATTCTGACAAATGCTCT
TTCCCTAAACTCCCCCCATAAAAAAACCCGCCGAAGCGGGTTTTTACGTTATTTGCGGATTAACGATTAC
TCGTTATCAGAACCGCCCAGGGGGCCCGAGCTTAAGACTGGCCGTCGTTTTACAACACAGAAAGAGTTTG
TAGAAACGCAAAAAGGCCATCCGTCAGGGGCCTTCTGCTTAGTTTGATGCCTGGCAGTTCCCTACTCTCG
CCTTCCGCTTCCTCGCTCACTGACTCGCTGCGCTCGGTCGTTCGGCTGCGGCGAGCGGTATCAGCTCACT
CAAAGGCGGTAATACGGTTATCCACAGAATCAGGGGATAACGCAGGAAAGAACATGTGAGCAAAAGGCCA
GCAAAAGGCCAGGAACCGTAAAAAGGCCGCGTTGCTGGCGTTTTTCCATAGGCTCCGCCCCCCTGACGAG
CATCACAAAAATCGACGCTCAAGTCAGAGGTGGCGAAACCCGACAGGACTATAAAGATACCAGGCGTTTC
CCCCTGGAAGCTCCCTCGTGCGCTCTCCTGTTCCGACCCTGCCGCTTACCGGATACCTGTCCGCCTTTCT
CCCTTCGGGAAGCGTGGCGCTTTCTCATAGCTCACGCTGTAGGTATCTCAGTTCGGTGTAGGTCGTTCGC
TCCAAGCTGGGCTGTGTGCACGAACCCCCCGTTCAGCCCGACCGCTGCGCCTTATCCGGTAACTATCGTC
TTGAGTCCAACCCGGTAAGACACGACTTATCGCCACTGGCAGCAGCCACTGGTAACAGGATTAGCAGAGC
GAGGTATGTAGGCGGTGCTACAGAGTTCTTGAAGTGGTGGGCTAACTACGGCTACACTAGAAGAACAGTA
TTTGGTATCTGCGCTCTGCTGAAGCCAGTTACCTTCGGAAAAAGAGTTGGTAGCTCTTGATCCGGCAAAC
AAACCACCGCTGGTAGCGGTGGTTTTTTTGTTTGCAAGCAGCAGATTACGCGCAGAAAAAAAGGATCTCA
AGAAGATCCTTTGATCTTTTCTACGGGGTCTGACGCTCAGTGGAACGACGCGCGCGTAACTCACGTTAAG
GGATTTTGGTCATGAGCAAGGGGTGTTATGAGCCATATTCAGGTATAAATGGGCTCGCGATAATGTTCAG
AATTGGTTAATTGGTTGTAACACTGACCCCTATTTGTTTATTTTTCTAAATACATTCAAATATGTATCCG
CTCATGAGACAATAACCCTGATAAATGCTTCAATAATATTGAAAAAGGAAGAATATGAGTATTCAACATT
TCCGTGTCGCCCTTATTCCCTTTTTTGCGGCATTTTGCCTTCCTGTTTTTGCTCACCCAGAAACGCTGGT
GAAAGTAAAAGATGCTGAAGATCAGTTGGGTGCACGAGTGGGTTACATCGAACTGGATCTCAACAGCGGT
AAGATCCTTGAGAGTTTTCGCCCCGAAGAACGTTTTCCAATGATGAGCACTTTTAAAGTTCTGCTATGTG
GCGCGGTATTATCCCGTATTGACGCCGGGCAAGAGCAACTCGGTCGCCGCATACACTATTCTCAGAATGA
CTTGGTTGAGTACTCACCAGTCACAGAAAAGCATCTTACGGATGGCATGACAGTAAGAGAATTATGCAGT
GCTGCCATAACCATGAGTGATAACACTGCGGCCAACTTACTTCTGACAACGATCGGAGGACCGAAGGAGC
TAACCGCTTTTTTGCACAACATGGGGGATCATGTAACTCGCCTTGATCGTTGGGAACCGGAGCTGAATGA
AGCCATACCAAACGACGAGCGTGACACCACGATGCCTGTAGCGATGGCAACAACGTTGCGCAAACTATTA
ACTGGCGAACTACTTACTCTAGCTTCCCGGCAACAATTAATAGACTGGATGGAGGCGGATAAAGTTGCAG
GACCACTTCTGCGCTCGGCCCTTCCGGCTGGCTGGTTTATTGCTGATAAATCCGGAGCCGGTGAGCGTGG
TTCTCGCGGTATCATCGCAGCGCTGGGGCCAGATGGTAAGCCCTCCCGTATCGTAGTTATCTACACGACG
GGGAGTCAGGCAACTATGGATGAACGAAATAGACAGATCGCTGAGATAGGTGCCTCACTGATTAAGCATT
GGTAATGACCATGATTACGCCAAGCTCTAGCTAGAGGTCGACGGTATACAGACATGATAAGATACATTGA
TGAGTTTGGACAAACCACAACTAGAATGCAGTGAAAAAAATGCTTTATTTGTGAAATTTGTGATGCTATT
GCTTTATTTGTAACCATTATAAGCTGCAATAAACAAGTTGGGGTGGGCGAAGAACTCCAGCATGAGATCC
CCGCGCTGGAGGATCATCCAGCCGGCGTCCCGGAAAACGATTCCGAAGCCCAACCTTTCATAGAAGGCGG
CGGTGGAATCGAAATCTCGTAGCACGTGTCAGGCACCGGGCTTGCGGGTCATGCACCAGGTGCGCGGTCC
TTCGGGCACCTCGACGTCGGCGGTGACGGTGAAGCCGAGCCGCTCGTAGAAGGGGAGGTTGCGGGGCGCG
GATGTCTCCAGGAAGGCGGGCACCCCGGCGCGCTCGGCCGCCTCCACTCCGGGGAGCACGACGGCGCTGC
CCAGACCCTTGCCCTGGTGGTCGGGCGAGACGCCGACGGTGGCCAGGAACCACGCGGGCTCCTTGGGCCG
GTGCGGCGCCAGGAGGCCTTCCATCTGTTGCTGCGCGGCCAGCCGGGAACCGCTCAACTCGGCCATGCGC
GGGCCGATCTCGGCGAACACCGCCCCCGCTTCGACGCTCTCCGGCGTGGTCCAGACCGCCACCGCGGCGC
CGTCGTCCGCGACCCACACCTTGCCGATGTCGAGCCCGACGCGCGTGAGGAAGAGTTCTTGCAGCTCGGT
GACCCGCTCGAT
